>Addgene plasmid #168383 | pTL322 | addgene full sequence | sequence record 349660 | Addgene NGS Result
CGGTGCGGGCCTCTTCGCTATTACGCCAGATCCTTTTGTTGTTTCCGGGTGTACAATATGGACTTCCTCT
TTTCTGGCAACCAAACCCATACATCGGGATTCCTATAATACCTTCGTTGGTCTCCCTAACATGTAGGTGG
CGGAGGGGAGATATACAATAGAACAGATACCAGACAAGACATAATGGGCTAAACAAGACTACACCAATTA
CACTGCCTCATTGATGGTGGTACATAACGAACTAATACTGTAGCCCTAGACTTGATAGCCATCATCATAT
CGAAGTTTCACTACCCTTTTTCCATTTGCCATCTATTGAAGTAATAATAGGCGCATGCAACTTCTTTTCT
TTTTTTTTCTTTTCTCTCTCCCCCGTTGTTGTCTCACCATATCCGCAATGACAAAAAAATGATGGAAGAC
ACTAAAGGAAAAAATTAACGACAAAGACAGCACCAACAGATGTCGTTGTTCCAGAGCTGATGAGGGGTAT
CTCGAAGCACACGAAACTTTTTCCTTCCTTCATTCACGCACACTACTCTCTAATGAGCAACGGTATACGG
CCTTCCTTCCAGTTACTTGAATTTGAAATAAAAAAAAGTTTGCTGTCTTGCTATCAAGTATAAATAGACC
TGCAATTATTAATCTTTTGTTTCCTCGTCATTGTTCTCGTTCCCTTTCTTCCTTGTTTCTTTTTCTGCAC
AATATTTCAAGCTATACCAAGCATACAATCAACTCCAAGCTTGAAGCAAGCCTCCTGAAAGATGAAGCTA
CTGTCTTCTATCGAACAAGCATGCGATATTTGCCGACTTAAAAAGCTCAAGTGCTCCAAAGAAAAACCGA
AGTGCGCCAAGTGTCTGAAGAACAACTGGGAGTGTCGCTACTCTCCCAAAACCAAAAGGTCTCCGCTGAC
TAGGGCACATCTGACAGAAGTGGAATCAAGGCTAGAAAGACTGGAACAGCTATTTCTACTGATTTTTCCT
CGAGAAGACCTTGACATGATTTTGAAAATGGATTCTTTACAGGATATAAAAGCATTGTTAACAGGATTAT
TTGTACAAGATAATGTGAATAAAGATGCCGTCACAGATAGATTGGCTTCAGTGGAGACTGATATGCCTCT
AACATTGAGACAGCATAGAATAAGTGCGACATCATCATCGGAAGAGAGTAGTAACAAAGGTCAAAGACAG
TTGACTGTATCGCCGGAATTTGTAATACGACTCACTATAGGGCGAGCCGCCATCATGGAGGAGCAGAAGC
TGATCTCAGAGGAGGACCTGCATATGGCCATGGAGGCCGAATTCAGCAAGAAAACTGTGCTGCGCGTGGA
TACCAGCTGCGACAAATGCAAGCGCAAAATCCTGCAGACCGTGAGCGGTCTGCAGGGCGTGGACAAGATC
GATATCGACAGCGAGAAAGGCACCATGACCGTGACCGCACGCGCAGATCCGGTGGATGTGATTGAACGCA
CCCGCAAAGCCGGTAAACGCGCCGAAGTGGTGACCATTGGTCCGCCGCCGGCAAGCAGCAGCAGTAGCAG
CAGCAATCCGAGCACCGAGCAGCAGCAGATTAAAAAACAGGCCCCGGCCGCCGAAGAAAAAGGATCCGTC
GACCTGCAGCGGCCGCATAACTAGCATAACCCCTTGGGGCCTCTAAACGGGTCTTGAGGGGTTTTTTGCG
CGCTTGCAGCCAAGCTAATTCCGGGCGAATTTCTTATGATTTATGATTTTTATTATTAAATAAGTTATAA
AAAAAATAAGTGTATACAAATTTTAAAGTGACTCTTAGGTTTTAAAACGAAAATTCTTATTCTTGAGTAA
CTCTTTCCTGTAGGTCAGGTTGCTTTCTCAGGTATAGCATGAGGTCGCTCTTATTGACCACACCTCTACC
GGCATGCAAGCTTGGCGTAATCATGGTCATAGCTGTTTCCTGTGTGAAATTGTTATCCGCTCACAATTCC
ACACAACATACGAGCCGGAAGCATAAAGTGTAAAGCCTGGGGTGCCTAATGAGTGAGCTAACTCACATTA
ATTGCGTTGCGCTCACTGCCCGCTTTCCAGTCGGGAAACCTGTCGTGCCAGCTGCATTAATGAATCGGCC
AACGCGCGGGGAGAGGCGGTTTGCGTATTGGGCGCTCTTCCGCTTCCTCGCTCACTGACTCGCTGCGCTC
GGTCGTTCGGCTGCGGCGAGCGGTATCAGCTCACTCAAAGGCGGTAATACGGTTATCCACAGAATCAGGG
GATAACGCAGGAAAGAACATGTGAGCAAAAGGCCAGCAAAAGGCCAGGAACCGTAAAAAGGCCGCGTTGC
TGGCGTTTTTCCATAGGCTCCGCCCCCCTGACGAGCATCACAAAAATCGACGCTCAAGTCAGAGGTGGCG
AAACCCGACAGGACTATAAAGATACCAGGCGTTTCCCCCTGGAAGCTCCCTCGTGCGCTCTCCTGTTCCG
ACCCTGCCGCTTACCGGATACCTGTCCGCCTTTCTCCCTTCGGGAAGCGTGGCGCTTTCTCATAGCTCAC
GCTGTAGGTATCTCAGTTCGGTGTAGGTCGTTCGCTCCAAGCTGGGCTGTGTGCACGAACCCCCCGTTCA
GCCCGACCGCTGCGCCTTATCCGGTAACTATCGTCTTGAGTCCAACCCGGTAAGACACGACTTATCGCCA
CTGGCAGCAGCCACTGGTAACAGGATTAGCAGAGCGAGGTATGTAGGCGGTGCTACAGAGTTCTTGAAGT
GGTGGCCTAACTACGGCTACACTAGAAGAACAGTATTTGGTATCTGCGCTCTGCTGAAGCCAGTTACCTT
CGGAAAAAGAGTTGGTAGCTCTTGATCCGGCAAACAAACCACCGCTGGTAGCGGTGGTTTTTTTGTTTGC
AAGCAGCAGATTACGCGCAGAAAAAAAGGATCTCAAGAAGATCCTTTGATCTTTTCTACGGGGTCTGACG
CTCAGTGGAACGAAAACTCACGTTAAGGGATTTTGGTCATGAGATTATCAAAAAGGATCTTCACCTAGAT
CCTTTTAAATTAAAAATGAAGTTTTAAATCAATCTAAAGTATATATGAGTAACCTGAGGCTATGGCAGGG
CCTGCCGCCCCGACGTTGGCTGCGAGCCCTGGGCCTTCACCCGAACTTGGGGGGTGGGGTGGGGAAAAGG
AAGAAACGCGGGCGTATTGGCCCCAATGGGGTCTCGGTGGGGTATCGACAGAGTGCCAGCCCTGGGACCG
AACCCCGCGTTTATGAACAAACGACCCAACACCGTGCGTTTTATTCTGTCTTTTTATTGCCGTCATAGCG
CGGGTTCCTTCCGGTATTGTCTCCTTCCGTGTTTCAGTTAGCCTCCCCCTAGGGTGGGCGAAGAACTCCA
GCATGAGATCCCCGCGCTGGAGGATCATCCAGCCGGCGTCCCGGAAAACGATTCCGAAGCCCAACCTTTC
ATAGAAGGCGGCGGTGGAATCGAAATCTCGTGATGGCAGGTTGGGCGTCGCTTGGTCGGTCATTTCGAAC
CCCAGAGTCCCGCTCAGAAGAACTCGTCAAGAAGGCGATAGAAGGCGATGCGCTGCGAATCGGGAGCGGC
GATACCGTAAAGCACGAGGAAGCGGTCAGCCCATTCGCCGCCAAGCTCTTCAGCAATATCACGGGTAGCC
AACGCTATGTCCTGATAGCGGTCCGCCACACCCAGCCGGCCACAGTCGATGAATCCAGAAAAGCGGCCAT
TTTCCACCATGATATTCGGCAAGCAGGCATCGCCATGAGTCACGACGAGATCCTCGCCGTCGGGCATGCT
CGCCTTGAGCCTGGCGAACAGTTCGGCTGGCGCGAGCCCCTGATGCTCTTCGTCCAGATCATCCTGATCG
ACAAGACCGGCTTCCATCCGAGTACGTGCTCGCTCGATGCGATGTTTCGCTTGGTGGTCGAATGGGCAGG
TAGCCGGATCAAGCGTATGCAGCCGCCGCATTGCATCAGCCATGATGGATACTTTCTCGGCAGGAGCAAG
GTGAGATGACAGGAGATCCTGCCCCGGCACTTCGCCCAATAGCAGCCAGTCCCTTCCCGCTTCAGTGACA
ACGTCGAGCACAGCTGCGCAAGGAACGCCCGTCGTGGCCAGCCACGATAGCCGCGCTGCCTCGTCTTGCA
GTTCATTCAGGGCACCGGACAGGTCGGTCTTGACAAAAAGAACCGGGCGCCCCTGCGCTGACAGCCGGAA
CACGGCGGCATCAGAGCAGCCGATTGTCTGTTGTGCCCAGTCATAGCCGAATAGCCTCTCCACCCAAGCG
GCCGGAGAACCTGCGTGCAATCCATCTTGTTCAATCATACTCTTCCTTTTTCAATATTATTGAAGCATTT
ATCAGGGTTATTGTCTCATGAGCGGATACATATTTGAATGTATTTAGAAAAATAAACAAATAGGGGTTCC
GCGCACATTTCCCCGAAAAGTGCCACCTGAACGAAGCATCTGTGCTTCATTTTGTAGAACAAAAATGCAA
CGCGAGAGCGCTAATTTTTCAAACAAAGAATCTGAGCTGCATTTTTACAGAACAGAAATGCAACGCGAAA
GCGCTATTTTACCAACGAAGAATCTGTGCTTCATTTTTGTAAAACAAAAATGCAACGCGAGAGCGCTAAT
TTTTCAAACAAAGAATCTGAGCTGCATTTTTACAGAACAGAAATGCAACGCGAGAGCGCTATTTTACCAA
CAAAGAATCTATACTTCTTTTTTGTTCTACAAAAATGCATCCCGAGAGCGCTATTTTTCTAACAAAGCAT
CTTAGATTACTTTTTTTCTCCTTTGTGCGCTCTATAATGCAGTCTCTTGATAACTTTTTGCACTGTAGGT
CCGTTAAGGTTAGAAGAAGGCTACTTTGGTGTCTATTTTCTCTTCCATAAAAAAAGCCTGACTCCACTTC
CCGCGTTTACTGATTACTAGCGAAGCTGCGGGTGCATTTTTTCAAGATAAAGGCATCCCCGATTATATTC
TATACCGATGTGGATTGCGCATACTTTGTGAACAGAAAGTGATAGCGTTGATGATTCTTCATTGGTCAGA
AAATTATGAACGGTTTCTTCTATTTTGTCTCTATATACTACGTATAGGAAATGTTTACATTTTCGTATTG
TTTTCGATTCACTCTATGAATAGTTCTTACTACAATTTTTTTGTCTAAAGAGTAATACTAGAGATAAACA
TAAAAAATGTAGAGGTCGAGTTTAGATGCAAGTTCAAGGAGCGAAAGGTGGATGGGTAGGTTATATAGGG
ATATAGCACAGAGATATATAGCAAAGAGATACTTTTGAGCAATGTTTGTGGAAGCGGTATTCGCAATATT
TTAGTAGCTCGTTACAGTCCGGTGCGTTTTTGGTTTTTTGAAAGTGCGTCTTCAGAGCGCTTTTGGTTTT
CAAAAGCGCTCTGAAGTTCCTATACTTTCTAGAGAATAGGAACTTCGGAATAGGAACTTCAAAGCGTTTC
CGAAAACGAGCGCTTCCGAAAATGCAACGCGAGCTGCGCACATACAGCTCACTGTTCACGTCGCACCTAT
ATCTGCGTGTTGCCTGTATATATATATACATGAGAAGAACGGCATAGTGCGTGTTTATGCTTAAATGCGT
ACTTATATGCGTCTATTTATGTAGGATGAAAGGTAGTCTAGTACCTCCTGTGATATTATCCCATTCCATG
CGGGGTATCGTATGCTTCCTTCAGCACTACCCTTTAGCTGTTCTATATGCTGCCACTCCTCAATTGGATT
AGTCTCATCCTTCAATGCTATCATTTCCTTTGATATTGGATCATACTAAGAAACCATTATTATCATGACA
TTAACCTATAAAAATAGGCGTATCACGAGGCCCTTTCGTCTCGCGCGTTTCGGTGATGACGGTGAAAACC
TCTGACACATGCAGCTCCCGGAGACGGTCACAGCTTGTCTGTAAGCGGATGCCGGGAGCAGACAAGCCCG
TCAGGGCGCGTCAGCGGGTGTTGGCGGGTGTCGGGGCTGGCTTAACTATGCGGCATCAGAGCAGATTGTA
CTGAGAGTGCACCATAGATCAACGACATTACTATATATATAATATAGGAAGCATTTAATAGAACAGCATC
GTAATATATGTGTACTTTGCAGTTATGACGCCAGATGGCAGTAGTGGAAGATATTCTTTATTGAAAAATA
GCTTGTCACCTTACGTACAATCTTGATCCGGAGCTTTTCTTTTTTTGCCGATTAAGAATTAATTCGGTCG
AAAAAAGAAAAGGAGAGGGCCAAGAGGGAGGGCATTGGTGACTATTGAGCACGTGAGTATACGTGATTAA
GCACACAAAGGCAGCTTGGAGTATGTCTGTTATTAATTTCACAGGTAGTTCTGGTCCATTGGTGAAAGTT
TGCGGCTTGCAGAGCACAGAGGCCGCAGAATGTGCTCTAGATTCCGATGCTGACTTGCTGGGTATTATAT
GTGTGCCCAATAGAAAGAGAACAATTGACCCGGTTATTGCAAGGAAAATTTCAAGTCTTGTAAAAGCATA
TAAAAATAGTTCAGGCACTCCGAAATACTTGGTTGGCGTGTTTCGTAATCAACCTAAGGAGGATGTTTTG
GCTCTGGTCAATGATTACGGCATTGATATCGTCCAACTGCATGGAGATGAGTCGTGGCAAGAATACCAAG
AGTTCCTCGGTTTGCCAGTTATTAAAAGACTCGTATTTCCAAAAGACTGCAACATACTACTCAGTGCAGC
TTCACAGAAACCTCATTCGTTTATTCCCTTGTTTGATTCAGAAGCAGGTGGGACAGGTGAACTTTTGGAT
TGGAACTCGATTTCTGACTGGGTTGGAAGGCAAGAGAGCCCCGAAAGCTTACATTTTATGTTAGCTGGTG
GACTGACGCCAGAAAATGTTGGTGATGCGCTTAGATTAAATGGCGTTATTGGTGTTGATGTAAGCGGAGG
TGTGGAGACAAATGGTGTAAAAGACTCTAACAAAATAGCAAATTTCGTCAAAAATGCTAAGAAATAGGTT
ATTACTGAGTAGTATTTATTTAAGTATTGTTTGTGCACTTGCCGATCTATGCGGTGTGAAATACCGCACA
GATGCGTAAGGAGAAAATACCGCATCAGGAAATTGTAAGCGTTAATATTTTGTTAAAATTCGCGTTAAAT
TTTTGTTAAATCAGCTCATTTTTTAACCAATAGGCCGAAATCGGCAAAATCCCTTATAAATCAAAAGAAT
AGACCGAGATAGGGT
[37 nt withheld, positions 7226-7262]
AAAGAACGTGGACTCCAACGTCAAAGG
[49 nt withheld, positions 7290-7338]
T
[91 nt withheld, positions 7340-7430]
G
[124 nt withheld, positions 7432-7555]
CCATTCGCCATTCAGGCTGCGCAACTGTTGGGAAGGGCGAT
Features (pLannotate 1.2.2; 23 found; start..end, strand, type, name):
     30..734     +  promoter       ADH1 promoter: S. cerevisiae ADH1; promoter for alcohol dehydrogenase 1
    762..1202    +  CDS            GAL4 DNA binding domain: DNA binding domain of the GAL4 transcriptional activator; Saccharomyces cerevisiae GAL4 (truncated)
   1213..1231    +  promoter       T7 promoter: promoter for bacteriophage T7 RNA polymerase
   1631..1678    +  terminator     T7 terminator: transcription terminator for bacteriophage T7 RNA polymerase
   1705..1892    +  terminator     ADH1 terminator: S. cerevisiae ADH1; transcription terminator for the S. cerevisiae alcohol dehydrogenase 1 (ADH1) gene
   1940..1956    -  protein_bind   lac operator: The lac repressor binds to the lac operator to inhibit transcription in E. coli. This inhibition can be relieved by adding lactose or isopropyl-β-D-thiogalactopyranoside (IPTG). lac repressor encoded by lacI
   1964..1994    -  promoter       lac promoter: promoter for the E. coli lac operon
   2009..2030    -  protein_bind   CAP binding site: CAP binding activates transcription in the presence of cAMP. E. coli catabolite activator protein
   2043..2135    -  CDS            lacI (fragment): lac repressor; lacI; The lac repressor binds to the lac operator to inhibit transcription in E. coli. This inhibition can be relieved by adding lactose or isopropyl-β-D-thiogalactopyranoside (IPTG).
   2318..2906    -  rep_origin     ori: high-copy-number ColE1/pMB1/pBR322/pUC origin of replication
   3128..3144    +  polyA_signal   bGH poly(A) signal (fragment): bovine growth hormone polyadenylation signal
   3235..3282    -  polyA_signal   HSV TK poly(A) signal: herpes simplex virus thymidine kinase polyadenylation signal (Cole and Stacy, 1985)
   3341..3493    -  CDS            ble (fragment): BLE_KLEPN - Experimental evidence at protein level: Swiss-Prot protein existence level 1. Binding protein with a strong affinity to the bleomycin family of antibiotics. Binds to CL990; an antimitotic-antibiotic compound. From Klebsiella pneumoniae.
   3514..4308    -  CDS            NeoR/KanR: aminoglycoside phosphotransferase from Tn5; aph(3')-II (or nptII); confers resistance to neomycin, kanamycin, and G418 (Geneticin®)
   4309..4413    -  promoter       AmpR promoter: bla
   4440..5782    -  rep_origin     2μ ori: yeast 2μ plasmid origin of replication
   5850..5885    +  CDS            rop (fragment): Rop protein, which maintains plasmids at low copy number; rop
   5987..6036    +  misc_feature   bom (fragment): basis of mobility region from pBR322
   6175..6322    +  promoter       TRP1 promoter: S. cerevisiae TRP1
   6323..6997    +  CDS            TRP1: phosphoribosylanthranilate isomerase, required for tryptophan biosynthesis; S. cerevisiae TRP1; yeast auxotrophic marker
   7048..7099    +  misc_feature   bom (fragment): basis of mobility region from pBR322
   7127..7555    -  rep_origin     f1 ori (sequence partly withheld): f1 bacteriophage origin of replication; arrow indicates direction of (+) strand synthesis
   7559..29      -  CDS            lacZα (fragment) (across the origin): LacZα fragment of β-galactosidase; lacZ fragment
