[The description below was written by a language model from this plasmid's Addgene catalogue record and pLannotate feature annotations shown in this document.]
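Description:
pTL322 is a yeast two-hybrid bait plasmid built on the pGBKT7 backbone, carrying OsaHIP22 from rice (Oryza sativa) as its insert. It is a yeast–E. coli shuttle vector. In bacteria it replicates from a high-copy ColE1/pUC-type origin and is selected with kanamycin through the Tn5 aminoglycoside phosphotransferase gene (NeoR/KanR) driven by the AmpR promoter. In Saccharomyces cerevisiae it is maintained episomally by the 2μ origin and selected by tryptophan prototrophy through the TRP1 marker and its own promoter. An f1 origin is also present, along with several small backbone remnants (lac promoter/operator, lacI, lacZα, rop, bom, ble and poly(A) fragments) that have no evident role in the construct's function.

The expression cassette uses the constitutive yeast ADH1 promoter to drive the GAL4 DNA-binding domain, followed by a T7 promoter, the cloning region, and T7 and ADH1 terminators. The annotation tool did not label the insert itself, but the unannotated interval of roughly 400 nt between the T7 promoter and the T7 terminator is where OsaHIP22 would be expected to sit, presumably fused in frame to the GAL4 DNA-binding domain. The record does not state the cloning method or junctions. The T7 promoter allows in vitro transcription of the insert without the GAL4 portion. In a two-hybrid assay, the DNA-binding-domain fusion is co-expressed with an activation-domain prey, and interaction between the two reconstitutes GAL4 activity at reporter genes. The associated publication concerns the host-target binding spectrum of a conserved blast fungus effector, so this plasmid was probably used to test a rice host protein for effector binding.
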