Addgene plasmid #168383: pTL322
Purpose: pGBKT7 yeast two-hybrid plasmid
Depositing lab: Sophien Kamoun. Depositing organization: Sainsbury Laboratory, Norwich. Publication: A single amino acid polymorphism in a conserved effector of the multihost blast fungus pathogen expands host-target binding spectrum. Bentham AR, Petit-Houdenot Y, Win J, Chuma I, Terauchi R, Banfield MJ, Kamoun S, Langner T. PLoS Pathog. 2021 Nov 10;17(11):e1009957. doi: 10.1371/journal.ppat.1009957. eCollection 2021 Nov. PubMed 34758051.
Backbone
  Vector backbone: pGBKT7
  Vector type: Yeast Expression
Growth in bacteria
  Bacterial resistance: Kanamycin, 50 μg/mL
  Growth temperature: 37°C
  Growth strain: DH5alpha
  Copy number: High Copy
Gene/Insert
  Gene/Insert name: OsaHIP22
  Species: Oryza sativa
  Cloning method: Unknown
Terms and licenses: Academic/Nonprofit Terms; Industry Terms: Not Available to Industry
How to cite: pTL322 was a gift from Sophien Kamoun (Addgene plasmid # 168383 ; http://n2t.net/addgene:168383 ; RRID:Addgene_168383)
