>Addgene plasmid #168383 | pTL322 | depositor partial sequence | sequence record 326483 | insert
GAATTCAGCAAGAAAACTGTGCTGCGCGTGGATACCAGCTGCGACAAATGCAAGCGCAAAATCCTGCAGA
CCGTGAGCGGTCTGCAGGGCGTGGACAAGATCGATATCGACAGCGAGAAAGGCACCATGACCGTGACCGC
ACGCGCAGATCCGGTGGATGTGATTGAACGCACCCGCAAAGCCGGTAAACGCGCCGAAGTGGTGACCATT
GGTCCGCCGCCGGCAAGCAGCAGCAGTAGCAGCAGCAATCCGAGCACCGAGCAGCAGCAGATTAAAAAAC
AGGCCCCGGCCGCCGAAGAAAAAGGATCC
